>Addgene plasmid #56328 | mVenus-FYN-N-10 | addgene full sequence | sequence record 267405 | Addgene NGS Result
GGTTCCTGGCCTTTTGCTGGCCTTTTGCTCACATGTTCTTTCCTGCGTTATCCCCTGATTCTGTGGATAA
CCGTATTACCGCCATGCATTAGTTATTAATAGTAATCAATTACGGGGTCATTAGTTCATAGCCCATATAT
GGAGTTCCGCGTTACATAACTTACGGTAAATGGCCCGCCTGGCTGACCGCCCAACGACCCCCGCCCATTG
ACGTCAATAATGACGTATGTTCCCATAGTAACGCCAATAGGGACTTTCCATTGACGTCAATGGGTGGAGT
ATTTACGGTAAACTGCCCACTTGGCAGTACATCAAGTGTATCATATGCCAAGTACGCCCCCTATTGACGT
CAATGACGGTAAATGGCCCGCCTGGCATTATGCCCAGTACATGACCTTATGGGACTTTCCTACTTGGCAG
TACATCTACGTATTAGTCATCGCTATTACCATGGTGATGCGGTTTTGGCAGTACATCAATGGGCGTGGAT
AGCGGTTTGACTCACGGGGATTTCCAAGTCTCCACCCCATTGACGTCAATGGGAGTTTGTTTTGGCACCA
AAATCAACGGGACTTTCCAAAATGTCGTAACAACTCCGCCCCATTGACGCAAATGGGCGGTAGGCGTGTA
CGGTGGGAGGTCTATATAAGCAGAGCTGGTTTAGTGAACCGTCAGATCCGCTAGCGCCACCATGGGCTGT
GTGCAATGTAAGGATAAAGAAGCAACAAAACTGACGGAGGAGAGGGACGGCAGCCTGAACCAGAGCTCTG
GGTACCGCTATGGCACAGACCCCACCCCTCAGCACTACCCCAGCTTCGGTGTGACCTCCATCCCCAACTA
CAACAACTTCCACGCAGCCGGGGGCCAAGGACTCACCGTCTTTGGAGGTGTGAACTCTTCGTCTCATACG
GGGACCTTGCGTACGAGAGGAGGAACAGGAGTGACACTCTTTGTGGCCCTTTATGACTATGAAGCACGGA
CAGAAGATGACCTGAGTTTTCACAAAGGAGAAAAATTTCAAATATTGAACAGCTCGGAAGGAGATTGGTG
GGAAGCCCGCTCCTTGACAACTGGAGAGACAGGTTACATTCCCAGCAATTATGTGGCTCCAGTTGACTCT
ATCCAGGCAGAAGAGTGGTACTTTGGAAAACTTGGCCGAAAAGATGCTGAGCGACAGCTATTGTCCTTTG
GAAACCCAAGAGGTACCTTTCTTATCCGCGAGAGTGAAACCACCAAAGGTGCCTATTCACTTTCTATCCG
TGATTGGGATGATATGAAAGGAGACCATGTCAAACATTATAAAATTCGCAAACTTGACAATGGTGGATAC
TACATTACCACCCGGGCCCAGTTTGAAACACTTCAGCAGCTTGTACAACATTACTCAGGTACCTGGAATG
GAAACACAAAAGTAGCCATAAAGACTCTTAAACCAGGCACAATGTCCCCCGAATCATTCCTTGAGGAAGC
GCAGATCATGAAGAAGCTGAAGCACGACAAGCTGGTCCAGCTCTATGCAGTGGTGTCTGAGGAGCCCATC
TACATCGTCACCGAGTATATGAACAAAGGAAGTTTACTGGATTTCTTAAAAGATGGAGAAGGAAGAGCTC
TGAAATTACCAAATCTTGTGGACATGGCAGCACAGGTGGCTGCAGGAATGGCTTACATCGAGCGCATGAA
TTATATCCATAGAGATCTGCGATCAGCAAACATTCTAGTGGGGAATGGACTCATATGCAAGATTGCTGAC
TTCGGATTGGCCCGATTGATAGAAGACAATGAGTACACAGCAAGACAAGGTGCAAAGTTCCCCATCAAGT
GGACGGCCCCCGAGGCAGCCCTGTACGGGAGGTTCACAATCAAGTCTGACGTGTGGTCTTTTGGAATCTT
ACTCACAGAGCTGGTCACCAAAGGAAGAGTGCCATACCCAGGCATGAACAACCGGGAGGTGCTGGAGCAG
GTGGAGCGAGGCTACAGGATGCCCTGCCCGCAGGACTGCCCCATCTCTCTGCATGAGCTCATGATCCACT
GCTGGAAAAAGGACCCTGAAGAACGCCCCACTTTTGAGTACTTGCAGAGCTTCCTGGAAGACTACTTTAC
CGCGACAGAGCCCCAGTACCAACCTGGTGAAAACCTGGCATCCAGCGGGGATCCACCGGTCGCCACCATG
GTGAGCAAGGGCGAGGAGCTGTTCACCGGGGTGGTGCCCATCCTGGTCGAGCTGGACGGCGACGTAAACG
GCCACAAGTTCAGCGTGTCCGGCGAGGGCGAGGGCGATGCCACCTACGGCAAGCTGACCCTGAAGCTGAT
CTGCACCACCGGCAAGCTGCCCGTGCCCTGGCCCACCCTCGTGACCACCCTGGGCTACGGCCTGCAGTGC
TTCGCCCGCTACCCCGACCACATGAAGCAGCACGACTTCTTCAAGTCCGCCATGCCCGAAGGCTACGTCC
AGGAGCGCACCATCTTCTTCAAGGACGACGGCAACTACAAGACCCGCGCCGAGGTGAAGTTCGAGGGCGA
CACCCTGGTGAACCGCATCGAGCTGAAGGGCATCGACTTCAAGGAGGACGGCAACATCCTGGGGCACAAG
CTGGAGTACAACTACAACAGCCACAACGTCTATATCACCGCCGACAAGCAGAAGAACGGCATCAAGGCCA
ACTTCAAGATCCGCCACAACATCGAGGACGGCGGCGTGCAGCTCGCCGACCACTACCAGCAGAACACCCC
CATCGGCGACGGCCCCGTGCTGCTGCCCGACAACCACTACCTGAGCTACCAGTCCAAGCTGAGCAAAGAC
CCCAACGAGAAGCGCGATCACATGGTCCTGCTGGAGTTCGTGACCGCCGCCGGGATCACTCTCGGCATGG
ACGAGCTGTACAAGTAAAGCGGCCGCGACTCTAGATCATAATCAGCCATACCACATTTGTAGAGGTTTTA
CTTGCTTTAAAAAACCTCCCACACCTCCCCCTGAACCTGAAACATAAAATGAATGCAATTGTTGTTGTTA
ACTTGTTTATTGCAGCTTATAATGGTTACAAATAAAGCAATAGCATCACAAATTTCACAAATAAAGCATT
TTTTTCACTGCATTCTAGTTGTGGTTTGTCCAAACTCATCAATGTATCTTAAGGCGTAAATTGTAAGCGT
TAATATTTTGTTAAAATTCGCGTTAAATTTTTGTTAAATCAGCTCATTTTTTAACCAATAGGCCGAAATC
GGCAAAATCCCTTATAAATCAAAAGAATAGACCGAGATAGGGT
[37 nt withheld, positions 3264-3300]
AAAGAACGTGGACTCCAACGTCAAAGG
[49 nt withheld, positions 3328-3376]
T
[91 nt withheld, positions 3378-3468]
G
[124 nt withheld, positions 3470-3593]
CAGGTGGCACTTTTCGGGGAAATGTGCGCGGAACCCCTATTTGTTTATTTTTCTAAATACATTCAAATAT
GTATCCGCTCATGAGACAATAACCCTGATAAATGCTTCAATAATATTGAAAAAGGAAGAGTCCTGAGGCG
GAAAGAACCAGCTGTGGAATGTGTGTCAGTTAGGGTGTGGAAAGTCCCCAGGCTCCCCAGCAGGCAGAAG
TATGCAAAGCATGCATCTCAATTAGTCAGCAACCAGGTGTGGAAAGTCCCCAGGCTCCCCAGCAGGCAGA
AGTATGCAAAGCATGCATCTCAATTAGTCAGCAACCATAGTCCCGCCCCTAACTCCGCCCATCCCGCCCC
TAACTCCGCCCAGTTCCGCCCATTCTCCGCCCCATGGCTGACTAATTTTTTTTATTTATGCAGAGGCCGA
GGCCGCCTCGGCCTCTGAGCTATTCCAGAAGTAGTGAGGAGGCTTTTTTGGAGGCCTAGGCTTTTGCAAA
GATCGATCAAGAGACAGGATGAGGATCGTTTCGCATGATTGAACAAGATGGATTGCACGCAGGTTCTCCG
GCCGCTTGGGTGGAGAGGCTATTCGGCTATGACTGGGCACAACAGACAATCGGCTGCTCTGATGCCGCCG
TGTTCCGGCTGTCAGCGCAGGGGCGCCCGGTTCTTTTTGTCAAGACCGACCTGTCCGGTGCCCTGAATGA
ACTGCAAGACGAGGCAGCGCGGCTATCGTGGCTGGCCACGACGGGCGTTCCTTGCGCAGCTGTGCTCGAC
GTTGTCACTGAAGCGGGAAGGGACTGGCTGCTATTGGGCGAAGTGCCGGGGCAGGATCTCCTGTCATCTC
ACCTTGCTCCTGCCGAGAAAGTATCCATCATGGCTGATGCAATGCGGCGGCTGCATACGCTTGATCCGGC
TACCTGCCCATTCGACCACCAAGCGAAACATCGCATCGAGCGAGCACGTACTCGGATGGAAGCCGGTCTT
GTCGATCAGGATGATCTGGACGAAGAGCATCAGGGGCTCGCGCCAGCCGAACTGTTCGCCAGGCTCAAGG
CGAGCATGCCCGACGGCGAGGATCTCGTCGTGACCCATGGCGATGCCTGCTTGCCGAATATCATGGTGGA
AAATGGCCGCTTTTCTGGATTCATCGACTGTGGCCGGCTGGGTGTGGCGGACCGCTATCAGGACATAGCG
TTGGCTACCCGTGATATTGCTGAAGAGCTTGGCGGCGAATGGGCTGACCGCTTCCTCGTGCTTTACGGTA
TCGCCGCTCCCGATTCGCAGCGCATCGCCTTCTATCGCCTTCTTGACGAGTTCTTCTGAGCGGGACTCTG
GGGTTCGAAATGACCGACCAAGCGACGCCCAACCTGCCATCACGAGATTTCGATTCCACCGCCGCCTTCT
ATGAAAGGTTGGGCTTCGGAATCGTTTTCCGGGACGCCGGCTGGATGATCCTCCAGCGCGGGGATCTCAT
GCTGGAGTTCTTCGCCCACCCTAGGGGGAGGCTAACTGAAACACGGAAGGAGACAATACCGGAAGGAACC
CGCGCTATGACGGCAATAAAAAGACAGAATAAAACGCACGGTGTTGGGTCGTTTGTTCATAAACGCGGGG
TTCGGTCCCAGGGCTGGCACTCTGTCGATACCCCACCGAGACCCCATTGGGGCCAATACGCCCGCGTTTC
TTCCTTTTCCCCACCCCACCCCCCAAGTTCGGGTGAAGGCCCAGGGCTCGCAGCCAACGTCGGGGCGGCA
GGCCCTGCCATAGCCTCAGGTTACTCATATATACTTTAGATTGATTTAAAACTTCATTTTTAATTTAAAA
GGATCTAGGTGAAGATCCTTTTTGATAATCTCATGACCAAAATCCCTTAACGTGAGTTTTCGTTCCACTG
AGCGTCAGACCCCGTAGAAAAGATCAAAGGATCTTCTTGAGATCCTTTTTTTCTGCGCGTAATCTGCTGC
TTGCAAACAAAAAAACCACCGCTACCAGCGGTGGTTTGTTTGCCGGATCAAGAGCTACCAACTCTTTTTC
CGAAGGTAACTGGCTTCAGCAGAGCGCAGATACCAAATACTGTTCTTCTAGTGTAGCCGTAGTTAGGCCA
CCACTTCAAGAACTCTGTAGCACCGCCTACATACCTCGCTCTGCTAATCCTGTTACCAGTGGCTGCTGCC
AGTGGCGATAAGTCGTGTCTTACCGGGTTGGACTCAAGACGATAGTTACCGGATAAGGCGCAGCGGTCGG
GCTGAACGGGGGGTTCGTGCACACAGCCCAGCTTGGAGCGAACGACCTACACCGAACTGAGATACCTACA
GCGTGAGCTATGAGAAAGCGCCACGCTTCCCGAAGGGAGAAAGGCGGACAGGTATCCGGTAAGCGGCAGG
GTCGGAACAGGAGAGCGCACGAGGGAGCTTCCAGGGGGAAACGCCTGGTATCTTTATAGTCCTGTCGGGT
TTCGCCACCTCTGACTTGAGCGTCGATTTTTGTGATGCTCGTCAGGGGGGCGGAGCCTATGGAAAAACGC
CAGCAACGCGGCCTTTTTAC
Features (pLannotate 1.2.2; 15 found; start..end, strand, type, name):
     23..82      +  rep_origin     RSF ori (fragment): Plasmids containing the RSF 1030 origin of replication can be propagated in E. coli cells that contain additional plasmids with compatible origins.
    150..453     +  enhancer       CMV enhancer: human cytomegalovirus immediate early enhancer
    454..657     +  promoter       CMV promoter: human cytomegalovirus (CMV) immediate early promoter
    692..2137    +  CDS            FYN (fragment): FYN_HUMAN - Experimental evidence at protein level: Swiss-Prot protein existence level 1. Non-receptor tyrosine-protein kinase that plays a role in many biological processes including regulation of cell growth and survival, cell adhesion, integrin-mediated signaling, cytoskeletal remodeling, cell motility, immune response and axon guidance. Inactive FYN is phosphorylated on its C-terminal tail within the catalytic domain. Following activation by PKA, the protein subsequently associates with PTK2/FAK1, allowing PTK2/FAK1 phosphorylation, activation and targeting to focal adhesions. Involved in
   2168..2887    +  CDS            mVenus: Venus YFP with monomerizing A206K mutation (Nagai et al., 2002; Kremers et al., 2006) mammalian codon-optimized
   2904..2987    +  CDS            large T antigen (fragment): large T antigen from SV40 (simian virus 40)
   3010..3131    +  polyA_signal   SV40 poly(A) signal: SV40 polyadenylation signal
   3165..3593    -  rep_origin     f1 ori (sequence partly withheld): f1 bacteriophage origin of replication; arrow indicates direction of (+) strand synthesis
   3620..3724    +  promoter       AmpR promoter: bla
   3726..4083    +  promoter       SV40 promoter: SV40 enhancer and early promoter
   4118..4912    +  CDS            NeoR/KanR: aminoglycoside phosphotransferase from Tn5; aph(3')-II (or nptII); confers resistance to neomycin, kanamycin, and G418 (Geneticin®)
   4933..5085    +  CDS            ble (fragment): BLE_KLEPN - Experimental evidence at protein level: Swiss-Prot protein existence level 1. Binding protein with a strong affinity to the bleomycin family of antibiotics. Binds to CL990; an antimitotic-antibiotic compound. From Klebsiella pneumoniae.
   5144..5191    +  polyA_signal   HSV TK poly(A) signal: herpes simplex virus thymidine kinase polyadenylation signal (Cole and Stacy, 1985)
   5282..5298    -  polyA_signal   bGH poly(A) signal (fragment): bovine growth hormone polyadenylation signal
   5520..6108    +  rep_origin     ori: high-copy-number ColE1/pMB1/pBR322/pUC origin of replication
