[The description below was written by a language model from this plasmid's Addgene catalogue record and pLannotate feature annotations shown in this document.]
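Description:
mVenus-FYN-N-10 is a mammalian expression plasmid built on the mVenus-N1 backbone, an N1-style fluorescent protein fusion vector, and it encodes human FYN fused at its C terminus to the monomeric yellow fluorescent protein mVenus. The sequenced plasmid is about 6.1 kb. It replicates in E. coli from a high-copy ColE1/pUC-type origin and also carries an f1 phage origin. A single NeoR/KanR (Tn5 aminoglycoside phosphotransferase) gene serves both hosts. The bacterial bla promoter drives it for kanamycin selection, and the SV40 enhancer/early promoter, with an HSV TK polyadenylation signal, drives it for G418 selection of transfected mammalian cells. Several short fragment hits in the feature table (RSF ori, ble, bGH poly(A), SV40 large T antigen) appear to be partial backbone matches rather than functional elements.

The expression cassette uses the human CMV immediate early enhancer and promoter to transcribe the FYN coding sequence. A short in-frame linker region follows, then mVenus (Venus with the monomerizing A206K mutation, mammalian codon-optimized), and the cassette ends with the SV40 poly(A) signal. The annotation tool labels the FYN match as a fragment, and the record does not say whether this reflects an isoform difference or a truncation. FYN is a non-receptor Src-family tyrosine kinase involved in adhesion, cytoskeletal remodeling, immune signaling and related processes. Placing the fluorescent protein downstream leaves the kinase's N terminus free. The record lists the construct as a localization marker for a membrane-associated kinase, with excitation at 515 nm and emission at 528 nm. This suits it to live-cell or fixed-cell fluorescence imaging of FYN distribution.
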