Addgene plasmid #56328: mVenus-FYN-N-10
Purpose: Localization: Membrane Associated Kinase, Excitation: 515, Emission: 528
Depositing lab: Michael Davidson. Depositing organization: Florida State University, Tallahassee.
Backbone
  Vector backbone: mVenus-N1
  Backbone size w/o insert (bp): 4750
  Vector type: Mammalian Expression
  Selectable markers: Neomycin (select with G418)
Growth in bacteria
  Bacterial resistance: Kanamycin, 50 μg/mL
  Growth temperature: 37°C
  Growth strain: DH5alpha
  Copy number: High Copy
Gene/Insert
  Gene/Insert name: FYN (alt name: NM_153048.1)
  Species: H. sapiens (human)
  Entrez Gene: FYN (a.k.a. SLK, SYN, p59-FYN)
  Promoter: CMV
  Tag / fusion protein: mVenus (C terminal on backbone)
  Cloning method: Unknown
  Sequencing primers: 5′ CMV-F; 3′ SV40pA-R
Terms and licenses: Academic/Nonprofit Terms; Industry Terms
Depositor comments: . Excitation = 515; Emission = 528
How to cite: mVenus-FYN-N-10 was a gift from Michael Davidson (Addgene plasmid # 56328 ; http://n2t.net/addgene:56328 ; RRID:Addgene_56328)
