>Addgene plasmid #56328 | mVenus-FYN-N-10 | depositor partial sequence | sequence record 87229 | insert sequence
GGACGGTCAGATCCGCTAGCGCCACCATGGGCTGTGTGCAATGTAAGGATAAAGAAGCAACAAAACTGAC
GGAGGAGAGGGACGGCAGCCTGAACCAGAGCTCTGGGTACCGCTATGGCACAGACCCCACCCCTCAGCAC
TACCCCAGCTTCGGTGTGACCTCCATCCCCAACTACAACAACTTCCACGCAGCCGGGGGCCAAGGACTCA
CCGTCTTTGGAGGTGTGAACTCTTCGTCTCATACGGGGACCTTGCGTACGAGAGGAGGAACAGGAGTGAC
ACTCTTTGTGGCCCTTTATGACTATGAAGCACGGACAGAAGATGACCTGAGTTTTCACAAAGGAGAAAAA
TTTCAAATATTGAACAGCTCGGAAGGAGATTGGTGGGAAGCCCGCTCCTTGACAACTGGAGAGACAGGTT
ACATTCCCAGCAATTATGTGGCTCCAGTTGACTCTATCCAGGCAGAAGAGTGGTACTTTGGAAAACTTGG
CCGAAAAGATGCTGAGCGACAGCTATTGTCCTTTGGAAACCCAAGAGGTACCTTTCTTATCCGCGAGAGT
GAAACCACCAAAGGTGCCTATTCACTTTCTATCCGTGATTGGGATGATATGAAAGGAGACCATGTCAAAC
ATTATAAAATTCGCAAACTTGACAATGGTGGATACTACATTACCACCCGGGCCCAGTTTGAAACACTTCA
GCAGCTTGTACAACATTACTCAGGTACCTGGAATGGAAACACAAAAGTAGCCATAAAGACTCTTAAACCA
GGCACAATGTCCCCCGAATCATTCCTTGAGGAAGCGCAGATCATGAAGAAGCTGAAGCACGACAAGCTGG
TCCAGCTCTATGCAGTGGTGTCTGAGGAGCCCATCTACATCGTCACCGAGTATATGAACAAAGGAAGTTT
ACTGGATTTCTTAAAAGATGGAGAAGGAAGAGCTCTGAAATTACCAAATCTTGTGGACATGGCAGCACAG
GTGGCTGCAGGAATGGCTTACATCGAGCGCATGAATTATATCCATAGAGATCTGCGATCAGCAAACATTC
TAGTGGGGAATGGACTCATATGCAAGATTGCTGACTTCGGATTGGCCCGATTGATAGAAGACAATGAGTA
CACAGCAAGACAAGGTGCAAAGTTCCCCATCAAGTGGACGGCCCCCGAGGCAGCCCTGTACGGGAGGTTC
ACAATCAAGTCTGACGTGTGGTCTTTTGGAATCTTACTCACAGAGCTGGTCACCAAAGGAAGAGTGCCAT
ACCCAGGCATGAACAACCGGGAGGTGCTGGAGCAGGTGGAGCGAGGCTACAGGATGCCCTGCCCGCAGGA
CTGCCCCATCTCTCTGCATGAGCTCATGATCCACTGCTGGAAAAAGGACCCTGAAGAACGCCCCACTTTT
GAGTACTTGCAGAGCTTCCTGGAAGACTACTTTACCGCGACAGAGCCCCAGTACCAACCTGGTGAAAACC
TGGCATCCAGCGGGGATCCACCGGTCGCCACCATGGTGAGCAAGGGCGAGGAGCTGTTCACCGGGGTGGT
GCCCATCCTGGTCGAGCTGGACGGCGACGTAAACGGCCACAAGTTCAGCGTGTCCGGCGAGGGCGAGGGC
GATGCCACCTACGGCAAGCTGACCCTGAAGCTGATCTGCACCACCGGCAAGCTGCCCGTGCCCTGGCCCA
CCCTCGTGACCACCCTGGGCTACGGCCTGCAGTGCTTCGCCCGCTACCCCGACCACATGAAGCAGCACGA
CTTCTTCAAGTCCGCCATGCCCGAAGGCTACGTCCAGGAGCGCACCATCTTCTTCAAGGACGACGGCAAC
TACAAGACCCGCGCCGAGGTGAAGTTCGAGGGCGACACCCTGGTGAACCGCATCGAGCTGAAGGGCATCG
ACTTCAAGGAGGACGGCAACATCCTGGGGCACAAGCTGGAGTACAACTACAACAGCCACAACGTCTATAT
CACCGCCGACAAGCAGAAGAACGGCATCAAGGCCAACTTCAAGATCCGCCACAACATCGAGGACGGCGGC
GTGCAGCTCGCCGACCACTACCAGCAGAACACCCCCATCGGCGACGGCCCCGTGCTGCTGCCCGACAACC
ACTACCTGAGCTACCAGTCCAAGCTGAGCAAAGACCCCAACGAGAAGCGCGATCACATGGTCCTGCTGGA
GTTCGTGACCGCCGCCGGGATCACTCTCGGCATGGACGAGCTGTACAAGTAAAGCGGCCGCGACTCTAGA
TCATAATCAGCCATACCACATT
